>Addgene plasmid #215897 | pcDNA3.1-myc-GFP-TNRC6A-SD-WT | addgene full sequence | sequence record 443606 | Addgene NGS Result
GACGGATCGGGAGATCTCCCGATCCCCTATGGTGCACTCTCAGTACAATCTGCTCTGATGCCGCATAGTT
AAGCCAGTATCTGCTCCCTGCTTGTGTGTTGGAGGTCGCTGAGTAGTGCGCGAGCAAAATTTAAGCTACA
ACAAGGCAAGGCTTGACCGACAATTGCATGAAGAATCTGCTTAGGGTTAGGCGTTTTGCGCTGCTTCGCG
ATGTACGGGCCAGATATACGCGTTGACATTGATTATTGACTAGTTATTAATAGTAATCAATTACGGGGTC
ATTAGTTCATAGCCCATATATGGAGTTCCGCGTTACATAACTTACGGTAAATGGCCCGCCTGGCTGACCG
CCCAACGACCCCCGCCCATTGACGTCAATAATGACGTATGTTCCCATAGTAACGCCAATAGGGACTTTCC
ATTGACGTCAATGGGTGGAGTATTTACGGTAAACTGCCCACTTGGCAGTACATCAAGTGTATCATATGCC
AAGTACGCCCCCTATTGACGTCAATGACGGTAAATGGCCCGCCTGGCATTATGCCCAGTACATGACCTTA
TGGGACTTTCCTACTTGGCAGTACATCTACGTATTAGTCATCGCTATTACCATGGTGATGCGGTTTTGGC
AGTACATCAATGGGCGTGGATAGCGGTTTGACTCACGGGGATTTCCAAGTCTCCACCCCATTGACGTCAA
TGGGAGTTTGTTTTGGCACCAAAATCAACGGGACTTTCCAAAATGTCGTAACAACTCCGCCCCATTGACG
CAAATGGGCGGTAGGCGTGTACGGTGGGAGGTCTATATAAGCAGAGCTCTCTGGCTAACTAGAGAACCCA
CTGCTTACTGGCTTATCGAAATTAATACGACTCACTATAGGGAGACCCAAGCTGGCTAGCCCACCATGGA
ACAAAAACTCATCTCAGAAGAGGATCTGTCCGGCGGCATGGTGAGCAAGGGCGAGGAGCTGTTCACCGGG
GTGGTGCCCATCCTGGTCGAGCTGGACGGCGACGTAAACGGCCACAAGTTCAGCGTGTCCGGCGAGGGCG
AGGGCGATGCCACCTACGGCAAGCTGACCCTGAAGTTCATCTGCACCACCGGCAAGCTGCCCGTGCCCTG
GCCCACCCTCGTGACCACCCTGACCTACGGCGTGCAGTGCTTCAGCCGCTACCCCGACCACATGAAGCAG
CACGACTTCTTCAAGTCCGCCATGCCCGAAGGCTACGTCCAGGAGCGCACCATCTTCTTCAAGGACGACG
GCAACTACAAGACCCGCGCCGAGGTGAAGTTCGAGGGCGACACCCTGGTGAACCGCATCGAGCTGAAGGG
CATCGACTTCAAGGAGGACGGCAACATCCTGGGGCACAAGCTGGAGTACAACTACAACAGCCACAACGTC
TATATCATGGCCGACAAGCAGAAGAACGGCATCAAGGTGAACTTCAAGATCCGCCACAACATCGAGGACG
GCAGCGTGCAGCTCGCCGACCACTACCAGCAGAACACCCCCATCGGCGACGGCCCCGTGCTGCTGCCCGA
CAACCACTACCTGAGCACCCAGTCCGCCCTGAGCAAAGACCCCAACGAGAAGCGCGATCACATGGTCCTG
CTGGAGTTCGTGACCGCCGCCGGGATCACTCTCGGCATGGACGAGCTGTACAAGTCCGGCGGCAAGCTTC
CACTCCATCAGCCAGCCATGAAGTCTTTCCTTGACAATGTCATGCCCCACACTACACCTGAGCTGCAAAA
AGGGCCATCACCAATAAATGCTTTCAGCAACTTCCCTATAGGCTTGAACTCAAACTTGAATGTAAATATG
GATATGAACAGTATTAAAGAGCCACAGTCAAGACTAAGGAAGTGGACGACAGTGGACAGCATTTCTGTGA
ACACATCTTTGGATCAAAACTCCAGCAAACATGGTGCTATTTCAAGTGGTTTCAGGCTGGAAGAGTCTCC
ATTTGTTCCCTATGACTTTATGAACAGCAGTACTTCACCAGCCAGTCCTCCAGGTTCAATAGGAGATGGC
TGGCCACGTGCCAAATCGCCTAACGGCTCTAGCAGTGTTAATTGGCCACCAGAATTTCGTCCTGGTGAGC
CATGGAAAGGTTATCCAAACATTGACCCTGAAACTGACCCTTACGTCACTCCTGGCAGTGTCATAAACAA
TCTTTCAATTAATACTGTGCGGGAAGTTGACCACCTCAGGGACAGGAACAGTGGGTCATCCTCATCCTTG
AACACCACGCTGCCTTCAACTAGTGCCTGGTCATCCATTCGTGCCTCCAACTACAACGTTCCCCTCAGCA
GTACAGCACAAAGCACTTCAGCCAGAAATAGTGATTCCAAATTGACATGGTCTCCTGGTTCAGTTACAAA
CACCTCTCTGGCTCATGAGCTGTGGAAGGTCCCTTTGCCACCTAAAAACATCACTGCTCCGTCCCGCCCA
CCTCCGGGACTGACTGGTCAGAAGCCACCCTTGTCTACGTGGGATAATTCTCCCCTTCGTATAGGTGGAG
GATGGGGAAATTCTGACGCCAGATATACCCCAGGTTCCAGCTGGGGTGAGAGCAGCTCAGGGAGAATAAC
AAATTGGCTTGTTCTAAAAAACCTTACACCTCAGATCGATGGCTCAACTCTGCGCACTCTGTGCATGCAG
CACGGCCCGCTGATCACATTCCACCTGAACCTCCCTCACGGAAATGCTCTGGTCCGCTACAGTTCAAAAG
AAGAGGTAGTGAAGGCACAAAAGTCTCTGCACATGTGTGTACTGGGGAATACTACTATTCTTGCTGAGTT
TGCCAGTGAAGAGGAGATCAGTCGTTTCTTTGCACAAAGCCAGTCTCTGACCCCTTCTCCCGGCTGGCAG
TCTCTCGGGTCCAGCCAGAGCCGGCTGGGCTCCCTCGACTGTTCCCACTCATTCTCCAGCCGGACCGATC
TCAATCACTGGAATGGTGCTGGGCTGTCGGGAACTAACTGTGGAGACCTTCACGGCACTTCACTCTGGGG
GACCCCGCATTATTCCACAAGCCTGTGGGGTCCCCCAAGCAGCAGCGACCCCCGAGGAATTAGCAGCCCA
TCTCCCATTAACGCTTTTCTTTCTGTTGACCACCTGGGTGGGGGTGGAGAGTCCATGTAATCTAGAGGGC
CCGTTTAAACCCGCTGATCAGCCTCGACTGTGCCTTCTAGTTGCCAGCCATCTGTTGTTTGCCCCTCCCC
CGTGCCTTCCTTGACCCTGGAAGGTGCCACTCCCACTGTCCTTTCCTAATAAAATGAGGAAATTGCATCG
CATTGTCTGAGTAGGTGTCATTCTATTCTGGGGGGTGGGGTGGGGCAGGACAGCAAGGGGGAGGATTGGG
AAGACAATAGCAGGCATGCTGGGGATGCGGTGGGCTCTATGGCTTCTGAGGCGGAAAGAACCAGCTGGGG
CTCTAGGGGGTATCCCC
[124 nt withheld, positions 3448-3571]
C
[91 nt withheld, positions 3573-3663]
A
[49 nt withheld, positions 3665-3713]
CCTTTGACGTTGGAGTCCACGTTCTTT
[37 nt withheld, positions 3741-3777]
ACCCTATCTCGGTCTATTCTTTTGATTTATAAGGGATTTTGCCGATTTCGGCCTATTGGTTAAAAAATGA
GCTGATTTAACAAAAATTTAACGCGAATTAATTCTGTGGAATGTGTGTCAGTTAGGGTGTGGAAAGTCCC
CAGGCTCCCCAGCAGGCAGAAGTATGCAAAGCATGCATCTCAATTAGTCAGCAACCAGGTGTGGAAAGTC
CCCAGGCTCCCCAGCAGGCAGAAGTATGCAAAGCATGCATCTCAATTAGTCAGCAACCATAGTCCCGCCC
CTAACTCCGCCCATCCCGCCCCTAACTCCGCCCAGTTCCGCCCATTCTCCGCCCCATGGCTGACTAATTT
TTTTTATTTATGCAGAGGCCGAGGCCGCCTCTGCCTCTGAGCTATTCCAGAAGTAGTGAGGAGGCTTTTT
TGGAGGCCTAGGCTTTTGCAAAAAGCTCCCGGGAGCTTGTATATCCATTTTCGGATCTGATCAAGAGACA
GGATGAGGATCGTTTCGCATGATTGAACAAGATGGATTGCACGCAGGTTCTCCGGCCGCTTGGGTGGAGA
GGCTATTCGGCTATGACTGGGCACAACAGACAATCGGCTGCTCTGATGCCGCCGTGTTCCGGCTGTCAGC
GCAGGGGCGCCCGGTTCTTTTTGTCAAGACCGACCTGTCCGGTGCCCTGAATGAACTGCAGGACGAGGCA
GCGCGGCTATCGTGGCTGGCCACGACGGGCGTTCCTTGCGCAGCTGTGCTCGACGTTGTCACTGAAGCGG
GAAGGGACTGGCTGCTATTGGGCGAAGTGCCGGGGCAGGATCTCCTGTCATCTCACCTTGCTCCTGCCGA
GAAAGTATCCATCATGGCTGATGCAATGCGGCGGCTGCATACGCTTGATCCGGCTACCTGCCCATTCGAC
CACCAAGCGAAACATCGCATCGAGCGAGCACGTACTCGGATGGAAGCCGGTCTTGTCGATCAGGATGATC
TGGACGAAGAGCATCAGGGGCTCGCGCCAGCCGAACTGTTCGCCAGGCTCAAGGCGCGCATGCCCGACGG
CGAGGATCTCGTCGTGACCCATGGCGATGCCTGCTTGCCGAATATCATGGTGGAAAATGGCCGCTTTTCT
GGATTCATCGACTGTGGCCGGCTGGGTGTGGCGGACCGCTATCAGGACATAGCGTTGGCTACCCGTGATA
TTGCTGAAGAGCTTGGCGGCGAATGGGCTGACCGCTTCCTCGTGCTTTACGGTATCGCCGCTCCCGATTC
GCAGCGCATCGCCTTCTATCGCCTTCTTGACGAGTTCTTCTGAGCGGGACTCTGGGGTTCGAAATGACCG
ACCAAGCGACGCCCAACCTGCCATCACGAGATTTCGATTCCACCGCCGCCTTCTATGAAAGGTTGGGCTT
CGGAATCGTTTTCCGGGACGCCGGCTGGATGATCCTCCAGCGCGGGGATCTCATGCTGGAGTTCTTCGCC
CACCCCAACTTGTTTATTGCAGCTTATAATGGTTACAAATAAAGCAATAGCATCACAAATTTCACAAATA
AAGCATTTTTTTCACTGCATTCTAGTTGTGGTTTGTCCAAACTCATCAATGTATCTTATCATGTCTGTAT
ACCGTCGACCTCTAGCTAGAGCTTGGCGTAATCATGGTCATAGCTGTTTCCTGTGTGAAATTGTTATCCG
CTCACAATTCCACACAACATACGAGCCGGAAGCATAAAGTGTAAAGCCTGGGGTGCCTAATGAGTGAGCT
AACTCACATTAATTGCGTTGCGCTCACTGCCCGCTTTCCAGTCGGGAAACCTGTCGTGCCAGCTGCATTA
ATGAATCGGCCAACGCGCGGGGAGAGGCGGTTTGCGTATTGGGCGCTCTTCCGCTTCCTCGCTCACTGAC
TCGCTGCGCTCGGTCGTTCGGCTGCGGCGAGCGGTATCAGCTCACTCAAAGGCGGTAATACGGTTATCCA
CAGAATCAGGGGATAACGCAGGAAAGAACATGTGAGCAAAAGGCCAGCAAAAGGCCAGGAACCGTAAAAA
GGCCGCGTTGCTGGCGTTTTTCCATAGGCTCCGCCCCCCTGACGAGCATCACAAAAATCGACGCTCAAGT
CAGAGGTGGCGAAACCCGACAGGACTATAAAGATACCAGGCGTTTCCCCCTGGAAGCTCCCTCGTGCGCT
CTCCTGTTCCGACCCTGCCGCTTACCGGATACCTGTCCGCCTTTCTCCCTTCGGGAAGCGTGGCGCTTTC
TCATAGCTCACGCTGTAGGTATCTCAGTTCGGTGTAGGTCGTTCGCTCCAAGCTGGGCTGTGTGCACGAA
CCCCCCGTTCAGCCCGACCGCTGCGCCTTATCCGGTAACTATCGTCTTGAGTCCAACCCGGTAAGACACG
ACTTATCGCCACTGGCAGCAGCCACTGGTAACAGGATTAGCAGAGCGAGGTATGTAGGCGGTGCTACAGA
GTTCTTGAAGTGGTGGCCTAACTACGGCTACACTAGAAGAACAGTATTTGGTATCTGCGCTCTGCTGAAG
CCAGTTACCTTCGGAAAAAGAGTTGGTAGCTCTTGATCCGGCAAACAAACCACCGCTGGTAGCGGTGGTT
TTTTTGTTTGCAAGCAGCAGATTACGCGCAGAAAAAAAGGATCTCAAGAAGATCCTTTGATCTTTTCTAC
GGGGTCTGACGCTCAGTGGAACGAAAACTCACGTTAAGGGATTTTGGTCATGAGATTATCAAAAAGGATC
TTCACCTAGATCCTTTTAAATTAAAAATGAAGTTTTAAATCAATCTAAAGTATATATGAGTAAACTTGGT
CTGACAGTTACCAATGCTTAATCAGTGAGGCACCTATCTCAGCGATCTGTCTATTTCGTTCATCCATAGT
TGCCTGACTCCCCGTCGTGTAGATAACTACGATACGGGAGGGCTTACCATCTGGCCCCAGTGCTGCAATG
ATACCGCGAGACCCACGCTCACCGGCTCCAGATTTATCAGCAATAAACCAGCCAGCCGGAAGGGCCGAGC
GCAGAAGTGGTCCTGCAACTTTATCCGCCTCCATCCAGTCTATTAATTGTTGCCGGGAAGCTAGAGTAAG
TAGTTCGCCAGTTAATAGTTTGCGCAACGTTGTTGCCATTGCTACAGGCATCGTGGTGTCACGCTCGTCG
TTTGGTATGGCTTCATTCAGCTCCGGTTCCCAACGATCAAGGCGAGTTACATGATCCCCCATGTTGTGCA
AAAAAGCGGTTAGCTCCTTCGGTCCTCCGATCGTTGTCAGAAGTAAGTTGGCCGCAGTGTTATCACTCAT
GGTTATGGCAGCACTGCATAATTCTCTTACTGTCATGCCATCCGTAAGATGCTTTTCTGTGACTGGTGAG
TACTCAACCAAGTCATTCTGAGAATAGTGTATGCGGCGACCGAGTTGCTCTTGCCCGGCGTCAATACGGG
ATAATACCGCGCCACATAGCAGAACTTTAAAAGTGCTCATCATTGGAAAACGTTCTTCGGGGCGAAAACT
CTCAAGGATCTTACCGCTGTTGAGATCCAGTTCGATGTAACCCACTCGTGCACCCAACTGATCTTCAGCA
TCTTTTACTTTCACCAGCGTTTCTGGGTGAGCAAAAACAGGAAGGCAAAATGCCGCAAAAAAGGGAATAA
GGGCGACACGGAAATGTTGAATACTCATACTCTTCCTTTTTCAATATTATTGAAGCATTTATCAGGGTTA
TTGTCTCATGAGCGGATACATATTTGAATGTATTTAGAAAAATAAACAAATAGGGGTTCCGCGCACATTT
CCCCGAAAAGTGCCACCTGACGTC
Features (pLannotate 1.2.2; 21 found; start..end, strand, type, name):
     28..80      -  misc_feature   bom (fragment): basis of mobility region from pBR322
    235..614     +  enhancer       CMV enhancer: human cytomegalovirus immediate early enhancer
    615..818     +  promoter       CMV promoter: human cytomegalovirus (CMV) immediate early promoter
    814..847     +  LTR            5' LTR (truncated) (fragment): truncated 5' long terminal repeat (LTR) from HIV-1
    863..881     +  promoter       T7 promoter: promoter for bacteriophage T7 RNA polymerase
    948..1664    +  CDS            EGFP: EGFP is a basic (constitutively fluorescent) green fluorescent protein published in 1996, derived from Aequorea victoria. It is reported to be a rapidly-maturing weak dimer with moderate acid sensitivity.
   1680..3137    +  CDS            Tnrc6a (fragment): TNR6A_MOUSE - Also known as Kiaa1460. Experimental evidence at protein level: Swiss-Prot protein existence level 1. Plays a role in RNA-mediated gene silencing by both micro- RNAs (miRNAs) and short interfering RNAs (siRNAs) (PubMed:22187428). Required for miRNA-dependent repression of translation and for siRNA- dependent endonucleolytic cleavage of complementary mRNAs by argonaute family proteins (PubMed:22187428). As a scaffolding protein, associates with argonaute proteins bound to partially complementary mRNAs, and can simultaneously recruit CCR4-NOT and PAN deadenylase complexes (By simil
   3178..3402    +  polyA_signal   bGH poly(A) signal: bovine growth hormone polyadenylation signal
   3406..3427    +  promoter       SV40 promoter (fragment): SV40 enhancer and early promoter
   3448..3876    +  rep_origin     f1 ori (sequence partly withheld): f1 bacteriophage origin of replication; arrow indicates direction of (+) strand synthesis
   3890..4219    +  promoter       SV40 promoter: SV40 enhancer and early promoter
   4286..5077    +  CDS            neo: KKA2_KLEPN - Also known as kan, nptII. Experimental evidence at protein level: Swiss-Prot protein existence level 1. Resistance to kanamycin, neomycin, paromomycin, ribostamycin, butirosin and gentamicin B. From Klebsiella pneumoniae.
   5101..5259    +  CDS            ble (fragment): BLE_KLEPN - Experimental evidence at protein level: Swiss-Prot protein existence level 1. Binding protein with a strong affinity to the bleomycin family of antibiotics. Binds to CL990; an antimitotic-antibiotic compound. From Klebsiella pneumoniae.
   5254..5375    +  polyA_signal   SV40 poly(A) signal: SV40 polyadenylation signal
   5448..5464    -  protein_bind   lac operator: The lac repressor binds to the lac operator to inhibit transcription in E. coli. This inhibition can be relieved by adding lactose or isopropyl-β-D-thiogalactopyranoside (IPTG). lac repressor encoded by lacI
   5472..5502    -  promoter       lac promoter: promoter for the E. coli lac operon
   5517..5538    -  protein_bind   CAP binding site: CAP binding activates transcription in the presence of cAMP. E. coli catabolite activator protein
   5551..5643    -  CDS            lacI (fragment): lac repressor; lacI; The lac repressor binds to the lac operator to inhibit transcription in E. coli. This inhibition can be relieved by adding lactose or isopropyl-β-D-thiogalactopyranoside (IPTG).
   5826..6414    -  rep_origin     ori: high-copy-number ColE1/pMB1/pBR322/pUC origin of replication
   6585..7445    -  CDS            AmpR: β-lactamase; bla; confers resistance to ampicillin, carbenicillin, and related antibiotics
   7446..7550    -  promoter       AmpR promoter: bla
