[The description below was written by a language model from this plasmid's Addgene catalogue record and pLannotate feature annotations shown in this document.]
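Description:
pcDNA3.1-myc-GFP-TNRC6A-SD-WT is a mammalian expression plasmid built on the pcDNA3.1 backbone for producing the silencing domain of human TNRC6A (also known as GW182) as a fluorescent, epitope-tagged fusion protein. It is propagated in E. coli as a high-copy plasmid through a ColE1/pUC-type origin and selected with ampicillin via the β-lactamase gene. An f1 origin is also present. For mammalian cells, the backbone carries an SV40 early promoter driving the neomycin phosphotransferase gene, followed by an SV40 polyadenylation signal, which would allow G418 selection of stable transfectants.

The expression cassette uses the human CMV immediate-early enhancer and promoter, followed by a T7 promoter that could support in vitro transcription, and ends in the bovine growth hormone polyadenylation signal. The open reading frame consists of an N-terminal myc-GFP tag, annotated as EGFP, joined to a TNRC6A fragment that the record defines as amino acids 1224–1709, the wild-type C-terminal silencing domain. The automated annotation did not call the short myc epitope as a separate feature. It also matched the insert to the mouse Tnrc6a orthologue, whereas the catalogue entry gives the species as human, so that label probably reflects sequence conservation. Short hits to an HIV-1 LTR, ble and lacI are fragments and are probably not functional elements.

TNRC6A acts as a scaffold in miRNA- and siRNA-mediated silencing, bridging Argonaute proteins to deadenylase complexes such as CCR4-NOT. According to the associated publication title, this construct belongs to work on phosphorylated residues in the TNRC6A C-terminal region and their effect on CCR4-NOT interaction. The "WT" in the name suggests it is the unmutated form of the domain.
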