Addgene plasmid #215897: pcDNA3.1-myc-GFP-TNRC6A-SD-WT
Purpose: Expression of TNRC6A-silencing domain (SD)
Depositing lab: Kumiko Ui-Tei. Depositing organization: The University of Tokyo. Publication: Identification of Phosphorylated Amino Acids in Human TNRC6A C-Terminal Region and Their Effects on the Interaction with the CCR4-NOT Complex. Munakata F, Suzawa M, Ui-Tei K. Genes (Basel). 2021 Feb 13;12(2):271. doi: 10.3390/genes12020271. PubMed 33668648.
Backbone
  Vector backbone: pcDNA3.1
  Vector type: Mammalian Expression
Growth in bacteria
  Bacterial resistance: Ampicillin, 100 μg/mL
  Growth temperature: 37°C
  Growth strain: DH5alpha
  Copy number: High Copy
Gene/Insert
  Gene/Insert name: TNRC6A
  Species: H. sapiens (human)
  Mutation: contain aa1224-1709
  Entrez Gene: TNRC6A (a.k.a. CAGH26, FAME6, GW1, GW182, TNRC6)
  Tag / fusion protein: myc-GFP (N terminal on insert)
  Cloning method: Restriction Enzyme; 5′ cloning site Unknown (unknown if destroyed)
Terms and licenses: Academic/Nonprofit Terms; Industry Terms: Not Available to Industry
How to cite: pcDNA3.1-myc-GFP-TNRC6A-SD-WT was a gift from Kumiko Ui-Tei (Addgene plasmid # 215897 ; http://n2t.net/addgene:215897 ; RRID:Addgene_215897)
