>Addgene plasmid #215897 | pcDNA3.1-myc-GFP-TNRC6A-SD-WT | depositor partial sequence | sequence record 420729 | backbone sequence with multiple cloning site
GACGGATCGGGAGATCTCCCGATCCCCTATGGTGCACTCTCAGTACAATCTGCTCTGATGCCGCATAGTT
AAGCCAGTATCTGCTCCCTGCTTGTGTGTTGGAGGTCGCTGAGTAGTGCGCGAGCAAAATTTAAGCTACA
ACAAGGCAAGGCTTGACCGACAATTGCATGAAGAATCTGCTTAGGGTTAGGCGTTTTGCGCTGCTTCGCG
ATGTACGGGCCAGATATACGCGTTGACATTGATTATTGACTAGTTATTAATAGTAATCAATTACGGGGTC
ATTAGTTCATAGCCCATATATGGAGTTCCGCGTTACATAACTTACGGTAAATGGCCCGCCTGGCTGACCG
CCCAACGACCCCCGCCCATTGACGTCAATAATGACGTATGTTCCCATAGTAACGCCAATAGGGACTTTCC
ATTGACGTCAATGGGTGGAGTATTTACGGTAAACTGCCCACTTGGCAGTACATCAAGTGTATCATATGCC
AAGTACGCCCCCTATTGACGTCAATGACGGTAAATGGCCCGCCTGGCATTATGCCCAGTACATGACCTTA
TGGGACTTTCCTACTTGGCAGTACATCTACGTATTAGTCATCGCTATTACCATGGTGATGCGGTTTTGGC
AGTACATCAATGGGCGTGGATAGCGGTTTGACTCACGGGGATTTCCAAGTCTCCACCCCATTGACGTCAA
TGGGAGTTTGTTTTGGCACCAAAATCAACGGGACTTTCCAAAATGTCGTAACAACTCCGCCCCATTGACG
CAAATGGGCGGTAGGCGTGTACGGTGGGAGGTCTATATAAGCAGAGCTCTCTGGCTAACTAGAGAACCCA
CTGCTTACTGGCTTATCGAAATTAATACGACTCACTATAGGGAGACCCAAGCTGGCTAGCGTTTAAACTT
AAGCTTGGTACCGAGCTCGGATCCACTAGTCCAGTGTGGTGGAATTCTGCAGATATCCAGCACAGTGGCG
GCCGCTCGAGTCTAGAGGGCCCGTTTAAACCCGCTGATCAGCCTCGACTGTGCCTTCTAGTTGCCAGCCA
TCTGTTGTTTGCCCCTCCCCCGTGCCTTCCTTGACCCTGGAAGGTGCCACTCCCACTGTCCTTTCCTAAT
AAAATGAGGAAATTGCATCGCATTGTCTGAGTAGGTGTCATTCTATTCTGGGGGGTGGGGTGGGGCAGGA
CAGCAAGGGGGAGGATTGGGAAGACAATAGCAGGCATGCTGGGGATGCGGTGGGCTCTATGGCTTCTGAG
GCGGAAAGAACCAGCTGGGGCTCTAGGGGGTATCCCC
[124 nt withheld, positions 1298-1421]
C
[91 nt withheld, positions 1423-1513]
A
[49 nt withheld, positions 1515-1563]
CCTTTGACGTTGGAGTCCACGTTCTTT
[37 nt withheld, positions 1591-1627]
ACCCTATCTCGGTCTATTCTTTTGATTTATAAGGGATTTTGCCGATTTCGGCCTATTGGTTAAAAAATGA
GCTGATTTAACAAAAATTTAACGCGAATTAATTCTGTGGAATGTGTGTCAGTTAGGGTGTGGAAAGTCCC
CAGGCTCCCCAGCAGGCAGAAGTATGCAAAGCATGCATCTCAATTAGTCAGCAACCAGGTGTGGAAAGTC
CCCAGGCTCCCCAGCAGGCAGAAGTATGCAAAGCATGCATCTCAATTAGTCAGCAACCATAGTCCCGCCC
CTAACTCCGCCCATCCCGCCCCTAACTCCGCCCAGTTCCGCCCATTCTCCGCCCCATGGCTGACTAATTT
TTTTTATTTATGCAGAGGCCGAGGCCGCCTCTGCCTCTGAGCTATTCCAGAAGTAGTGAGGAGGCTTTTT
TGGAGGCCTAGGCTTTTGCAAAAAGCTCCCGGGAGCTTGTATATCCATTTTCGGATCTGATCAAGAGACA
GGATGAGGATCGTTTCGCATGATTGAACAAGATGGATTGCACGCAGGTTCTCCGGCCGCTTGGGTGGAGA
GGCTATTCGGCTATGACTGGGCACAACAGACAATCGGCTGCTCTGATGCCGCCGTGTTCCGGCTGTCAGC
GCAGGGGCGCCCGGTTCTTTTTGTCAAGACCGACCTGTCCGGTGCCCTGAATGAACTGCAGGACGAGGCA
GCGCGGCTATCGTGGCTGGCCACGACGGGCGTTCCTTGCGCAGCTGTGCTCGACGTTGTCACTGAAGCGG
GAAGGGACTGGCTGCTATTGGGCGAAGTGCCGGGGCAGGATCTCCTGTCATCTCACCTTGCTCCTGCCGA
GAAAGTATCCATCATGGCTGATGCAATGCGGCGGCTGCATACGCTTGATCCGGCTACCTGCCCATTCGAC
CACCAAGCGAAACATCGCATCGAGCGAGCACGTACTCGGATGGAAGCCGGTCTTGTCGATCAGGATGATC
TGGACGAAGAGCATCAGGGGCTCGCGCCAGCCGAACTGTTCGCCAGGCTCAAGGCGCGCATGCCCGACGG
CGAGGATCTCGTCGTGACCCATGGCGATGCCTGCTTGCCGAATATCATGGTGGAAAATGGCCGCTTTTCT
GGATTCATCGACTGTGGCCGGCTGGGTGTGGCGGACCGCTATCAGGACATAGCGTTGGCTACCCGTGATA
TTGCTGAAGAGCTTGGCGGCGAATGGGCTGACCGCTTCCTCGTGCTTTACGGTATCGCCGCTCCCGATTC
GCAGCGCATCGCCTTCTATCGCCTTCTTGACGAGTTCTTCTGAGCGGGACTCTGGGGTTCGAAATGACCG
ACCAAGCGACGCCCAACCTGCCATCACGAGATTTCGATTCCACCGCCGCCTTCTATGAAAGGTTGGGCTT
CGGAATCGTTTTCCGGGACGCCGGCTGGATGATCCTCCAGCGCGGGGATCTCATGCTGGAGTTCTTCGCC
CACCCCAACTTGTTTATTGCAGCTTATAATGGTTACAAATAAAGCAATAGCATCACAAATTTCACAAATA
AAGCATTTTTTTCACTGCATTCTAGTTGTGGTTTGTCCAAACTCATCAATGTATCTTATCATGTCTGTAT
ACCGTCGACCTCTAGCTAGAGCTTGGCGTAATCATGGTCATAGCTGTTTCCTGTGTGAAATTGTTATCCG
CTCACAATTCCACACAACATACGAGCCGGAAGCATAAAGTGTAAAGCCTGGGGTGCCTAATGAGTGAGCT
AACTCACATTAATTGCGTTGCGCTCACTGCCCGCTTTCCAGTCGGGAAACCTGTCGTGCCAGCTGCATTA
ATGAATCGGCCAACGCGCGGGGAGAGGCGGTTTGCGTATTGGGCGCTCTTCCGCTTCCTCGCTCACTGAC
TCGCTGCGCTCGGTCGTTCGGCTGCGGCGAGCGGTATCAGCTCACTCAAAGGCGGTAATACGGTTATCCA
CAGAATCAGGGGATAACGCAGGAAAGAACATGTGAGCAAAAGGCCAGCAAAAGGCCAGGAACCGTAAAAA
GGCCGCGTTGCTGGCGTTTTTCCATAGGCTCCGCCCCCCTGACGAGCATCACAAAAATCGACGCTCAAGT
CAGAGGTGGCGAAACCCGACAGGACTATAAAGATACCAGGCGTTTCCCCCTGGAAGCTCCCTCGTGCGCT
CTCCTGTTCCGACCCTGCCGCTTACCGGATACCTGTCCGCCTTTCTCCCTTCGGGAAGCGTGGCGCTTTC
TCATAGCTCACGCTGTAGGTATCTCAGTTCGGTGTAGGTCGTTCGCTCCAAGCTGGGCTGTGTGCACGAA
CCCCCCGTTCAGCCCGACCGCTGCGCCTTATCCGGTAACTATCGTCTTGAGTCCAACCCGGTAAGACACG
ACTTATCGCCACTGGCAGCAGCCACTGGTAACAGGATTAGCAGAGCGAGGTATGTAGGCGGTGCTACAGA
GTTCTTGAAGTGGTGGCCTAACTACGGCTACACTAGAAGAACAGTATTTGGTATCTGCGCTCTGCTGAAG
CCAGTTACCTTCGGAAAAAGAGTTGGTAGCTCTTGATCCGGCAAACAAACCACCGCTGGTAGCGGTTTTT
TTGTTTGCAAGCAGCAGATTACGCGCAGAAAAAAAGGATCTCAAGAAGATCCTTTGATCTTTTCTACGGG
GTCTGACGCTCAGTGGAACGAAAACTCACGTTAAGGGATTTTGGTCATGAGATTATCAAAAAGGATCTTC
ACCTAGATCCTTTTAAATTAAAAATGAAGTTTTAAATCAATCTAAAGTATATATGAGTAAACTTGGTCTG
ACAGTTACCAATGCTTAATCAGTGAGGCACCTATCTCAGCGATCTGTCTATTTCGTTCATCCATAGTTGC
CTGACTCCCCGTCGTGTAGATAACTACGATACGGGAGGGCTTACCATCTGGCCCCAGTGCTGCAATGATA
CCGCGAGACCCACGCTCACCGGCTCCAGATTTATCAGCAATAAACCAGCCAGCCGGAAGGGCCGAGCGCA
GAAGTGGTCCTGCAACTTTATCCGCCTCCATCCAGTCTATTAATTGTTGCCGGGAAGCTAGAGTAAGTAG
TTCGCCAGTTAATAGTTTGCGCAACGTTGTTGCCATTGCTACAGGCATCGTGGTGTCACGCTCGTCGTTT
GGTATGGCTTCATTCAGCTCCGGTTCCCAACGATCAAGGCGAGTTACATGATCCCCCATGTTGTGCAAAA
AAGCGGTTAGCTCCTTCGGTCCTCCGATCGTTGTCAGAAGTAAGTTGGCCGCAGTGTTATCACTCATGGT
TATGGCAGCACTGCATAATTCTCTTACTGTCATGCCATCCGTAAGATGCTTTTCTGTGACTGGTGAGTAC
TCAACCAAGTCATTCTGAGAATAGTGTATGCGGCGACCGAGTTGCTCTTGCCCGGCGTCAATACGGGATA
ATACCGCGCCACATAGCAGAACTTTAAAAGTGCTCATCATTGGAAAACGTTCTTCGGGGCGAAAACTCTC
AAGGATCTTACCGCTGTTGAGATCCAGTTCGATGTAACCCACTCGTGCACCCAACTGATCTTCAGCATCT
TTTACTTTCACCAGCGTTTCTGGGTGAGCAAAAACAGGAAGGCAAAATGCCGCAAAAAAGGGAATAAGGG
CGACACGGAAATGTTGAATACTCATACTCTTCCTTTTTCAATATTATTGAAGCATTTATCAGGGTTATTG
TCTCATGAGCGGATACATATTTGAATGTATTTAGAAAAATAAACAAATAGGGGTTCCGCGCACATTTCCC
CGAAAAGTGCCACCTGACGTC
